>Addgene plasmid #143945 | TFORF1281 | addgene full sequence | sequence record 404606 | Addgene NGS Result
TTAATGTAGTCTTATGCAATACTCTTGTAGTCTTGCAACATGGTAACGATGAGTTAGCAACATGCCTTAC
AAGGAGAGAAAAAGCACCGTGCATGCCGATTGGTGGAAGTAAGGTGGTACGATCGTGCCTTATTAGGAAG
GCAACAGACGGGTCTGACATGGATTGGACGAACCACTGAATTGCCGCATTGCAGAGATATTGTATTTAAG
TGCCTAGCTCGATACATAAACGGGTCTCTCTGGTTAGACCAGATCTGAGCCTGGGAGCTCTCTGGCTAAC
TAGGGAACCCACTGCTTAAGCCTCAATAAAGCTTGCCTTGAGTGCTTCAAGTAGTGTGTGCCCGTCTGTT
GTGTGACTCTGGTAACTAGAGATCCCTCAGACCCTTTTAGTCAGTGTGGAAAATCTCTAGCAGTGGCGCC
CGAACAGGGACTTGAAAGCGAAAGGGAAACCAGAGGAGCTCTCTCGACGCAGGACTCGGCTTGCTGAAGC
GCGCACGGCAAGAGGCGAGGGGCGGCGACTGGTGAGTACGCCAAAAATTTTGACTAGCGGAGGCTAGAAG
GAGAGAGATGGGTGCGAGAGCGTCAGTATTAAGCGGGGGAGAATTAGATCGCGATGGGAAAAAATTCGGT
TAAGGCCAGGGGGAAAGAAAAAATATAAATTAAAACATATAGTATGGGCAAGCAGGGAGCTAGAACGATT
CGCAGTTAATCCTGGCCTGTTAGAAACATCAGAAGGCTGTAGACAAATACTGGGACAGCTACAACCATCC
CTTCAGACAGGATCAGAAGAACTTAGATCATTATATAATACAGTAGCAACCCTCTATTGTGTGCATCAAA
GGATAGAGATAAAAGACACCAAGGAAGCTTTAGACAAGATAGAGGAAGAGCAAAACAAAAGTAAGACCAC
CGCACAGCAAGCGGCCGCTGATCTTCAGACCTGGAGGAGGAGATATGAGGGACAATTGGAGAAGTGAATT
ATATAAATATAAAGTAGTAAAAATTGAACCATTAGGAGTAGCACCCACCAAGGCAAAGAGAAGAGTGGTG
CAGAGAGAAAAAAGAGCAGTGGGAATAGGAGCTTTGTTCCTTGGGTTCTTGGGAGCAGCAGGAAGCACTA
TGGGCGCAGCGTCAATGACGCTGACGGTACAGGCCAGACAATTATTGTCTGGTATAGTGCAGCAGCAGAA
CAATTTGCTGAGGGCTATTGAGGCGCAACAGCATCTGTTGCAACTCACAGTCTGGGGCATCAAGCAGCTC
CAGGCAAGAATCCTGGCTGTGGAAAGATACCTAAAGGATCAACAGCTCCTGGGGATTTGGGGTTGCTCTG
GAAAACTCATTTGCACCACTGCTGTGCCTTGGAATGCTAGTTGGAGTAATAAATCTCTGGAACAGATTTG
GAATCACACGACCTGGATGGAGTGGGACAGAGAAATTAACAATTACACAAGCTTAATACACTCCTTAATT
GAAGAATCGCAAAACCAGCAAGAAAAGAATGAACAAGAATTATTGGAATTAGATAAATGGGCAAGTTTGT
GGAATTGGTTTAACATAACAAATTGGCTGTGGTATATAAAATTATTCATAATGATAGTAGGAGGCTTGGT
AGGTTTAAGAATAGTTTTTGCTGTACTTTCTATAGTGAATAGAGTTAGGCAGGGATATTCACCATTATCG
TTTCAGACCCACCTCCCAACCCCGAGGGGACCCATGCATTGCATCTCAATTAGTCAGCAACCAGGTGTGG
AAAGTCCCCAGGCTCCCCAGCAGGCAGAAGTATGCAAAGCATGCGTCTCAATTAGTCAGCAACCATAGTC
CCGCCCCTAACTCCGCCCATCCCGCCCCTAACTCCGCCCAGTTCCGCCCATTCTCCGCCCCATGGCTGAC
TAATTTTTTTTATTTATGCAGAGGCCGAGGCCGCCTCGGCCTCTGAGCTATTCCAGAAGTAGTGAGGAGG
CTTTTTTGGAGGCCTAGGCTTTTGCAAAAAGCTTTCTAGAGGTACCACCGGAGCTTACCATGACCGAGTA
CAAGCCCACGGTGCGCCTCGCCACCCGCGACGACGTCCCCAGGGCCGTACGCACCCTCGCCGCCGCGTTC
GCCGACTACCCCGCCACGCGCCACACCGTCGATCCGGACCGCCACATCGAGCGGGTCACCGAGCTGCAAG
AACTCTTCCTCACGCGCGTCGGGCTCGACATCGGCAAGGTGTGGGTCGCGGACGACGGCGCCGCCGTGGC
GGTCTGGACCACGCCGGAGAGCGTCGAAGCGGGGGCGGTGTTCGCCGAGATCGGCCCGCGCATGGCCGAG
TTGAGCGGTTCCCGGCTGGCCGCGCAGCAACAGATGGAAGGCCTCCTGGCGCCGCACCGGCCCAAGGAGC
CCGCGTGGTTCCTGGCCACCGTCGGCGTCTCGCCCGACCACCAGGGCAAGGGTCTGGGCAGCGCCGTCGT
GCTCCCCGGAGTGGAGGCGGCCGAGCGCGCCGGGGTGCCCGCCTTCCTGGAGACCTCCGCGCCCCGCAAC
CTCCCCTTCTACGAGCGGCTCGGCTTCACCGTCACCGCCGACGTCGAGGTGCCCGAAGGACCGCGCACCT
GGTGCATGACCCGCAAGCCCGGTGCCAGTTAACGAATTCTAGATCTTGAGACAAATGGCAGTATTCATCC
ACAATTTTAAAAGAAAAGGGGGGATTGGGGGGTACAGTGCAGGGGAAAGAATAGTAGACATAATAGCAAC
AGACATACAAACTAAAGAATTACAAAAACAAATTACAAAAATTCAAAATTTTCGGGTTTATTACAGGGAC
AGCAGAGATCCACTTTGGCGCCGGCTCGAGGCCTGCAGGTGCAAAGATGGATAAAGTTTTAAACAGAGAG
GAATCTTTGCAGCTAATGGACCTTCTAGGTCTTGAAAGGAGTGGGAATTGGCTCCGGTGCCCGTCAGTGG
GCAGAGCGCACATCGCCCACAGTCCCCGAGAAGTTGGGGGGAGGGGTCGGCAATTGAACCGGTGCCTAGA
GAAGGTGGCGCGGGGTAAACTGGGAAAGTGATGTCGTGTACTGGCTCCGCCTTTTTCCCGAGGGTGGGGG
AGAACCGTATATAAGTGCAGTAGTCGCCGTGAACGTTCTTTTTCGCAACGGGTTTGCCGCCAGAACACAG
GTAAGTGCCGTGTGTGGTTCCCGCGGGCCTGGCCTCTTTACGGGTTATGGCCCTTGCGTGCCTTGAATTA
CTTCCACCTGGCTGCAGTACGTGATTCTTGATCCCGAGCTTCGGGTTGGAAGTGGGTGGGAGAGTTCGAG
GCCTTGCGCTTAAGGAGCCCCTTCGCCTCGTGCTTGAGTTGAGGCCTGGCCTGGGCGCTGGGGCCGCCGC
GTGCGAATCTGGTGGCACCTTCGCGCCTGTCTCGCTGCTTTCGATAAGTCTCTAGCCATTTAAAATTTTT
GATGACCTGCTGCGACGCTTTTTTTCTGGCAAGATAGTCTTGTAAATGCGGGCCAAGATCTGCACACTGG
TATTTCGGTTTTTGGGGCCGCGGGCGGCGACGGGGCCCGTGCGTCCCAGCGCACATGTTCGGCGAGGCGG
GGCCTGCGAGCGCGGCCACCGAGAATCGGACGGGGGTAGTCTCAAGCTGGCCGGCCTGCTCTGGTGCCTG
GCCTCGCGCCGCCGTGTATCGCCCCGCCCTGGGCGGCAAGGCTGGCCCGGTCGGCACCAGTTGCGTGAGC
GGAAAGATGGCCGCTTCCCGGCCCTGCTGCAGGGAGCTCAAAATGGAGGACGCGGCGCTCGGGAGAGCGG
GCGGGTGAGTCACCCACACAAAGGAAAAGGGCCTTTCCGTCCTCAGCCGTCGCTTCATGTGACTCCACGG
AGTACCGGGCGCCGTCCAGGCACCTCGATTAGTTCTCGAGCTTTTGGAGTACGTCGTCTTTAGGTTGGGG
GGAGGGGTTTTATGCGATGGAGTTTCCCCACACTGAGTGGGTGGAGACTGAAGTTAGGCCAGCTTGGCAC
TTGATGTAATTCTCCTTGGAATTTGCCCTTTTTGAGTTTGGATCTTGGTTCATTCTCAAGCCTCAGACAG
TGGTTCAAAGTTTTTTTCTTCCATTTCAGGTGTCGTGAGGCTAGCACCGCCACCATGTTAGAGAACTACA
GAAACCTGGCCTTCCTGGGTATTGCTGTCTCTAAGCCAGACCTGATCACCTGTCTGGAACAAGGGAAAGA
GCCCTGGAATATGAAGCGACATGAGATGGTGGATGAACCCCCAGGTATGTGTCCTCATTTTGCTCAAGAC
CTTTGGCCAGAGCAGGGCATGGAAGATTCTTTTCAAAAAGCAATACTGAGAAGATATGGAAAATATGGAC
ATGAGAATTTACAGTTAAGAAAAGGCTGTAAAAGTGTGGATGAGTATAAGGTGAACAAAGAAGGTTATAA
TGGACTTAACCAGTGTTTCACAACTGCCCAGAGCAAAGTATTTCAATGTGATAAATATTTGAAAGTCTTC
TATAAATTTTTAAATTCAAACAGACCTAAGATAAGACATACTGAAAAGAAATCTTTCAAATGTAAAAAAC
GTGTCAAATTATTTTGCATGCTTTCACATAAAACCCAACACAAAAGCATTTATCATAGAGAGAAGTCCTA
CAAATGTAAAGAATGTGGAAAAACCTTTAATTGGTCCTCAACCCTTACTAATCATAGGAAAATTTATACT
GAAGAGAAACCTTACAAATGTGAAGAATATAACAAATCTCCTAAGCAACTCTCAACCCTTACTACACATG
AAATAATTCATGCTGGAGAGAAACTCTACAAATGTGAAGAATGTGGTGAAGCTTTTAATCGATCCTCAAA
TCTTACTACACATAAGATAATTCATACTGGAGAGAAACCTTACAAGTGTGAAGAATGTGGCAAAGCATTT
ATCTGGTCCTCAACCCTTACTGAGCATAAGAAAATTCATACTAGAAAGAAACCCTACAAGTGTGAAGAAT
GTGGCAAAGCATTTATATGGTCCTCAACACTAACTAGACATAAGAGGATGCACACTGGAGAGAAACCCTA
CAAATGTGAAGAATGTGGCAAAGCTTTTAGCCAGTCCTCAACCCTTACTACACATAAGATAATTCATACT
GGAGAGAAACGCTACAAATGCTTAGAATGTGGCAAAGCTTTTAAGCAACTCTCAACTCTTACTACACATA
AAATAATTCATGTTGGAGAGAAACTCTACAAATGTGAAGAATGCGGCAAAGGTTTTAATCGATCTTCAAA
TCTTACTACACATAAGATAATTCATACTGGAGAGAAACCTTACAAGTGTGAAGAATGTGGCAAAGCATTT
ATCTGGTCCTCAACCCTTACTAAACATAAGAGAATTCATACTAGAGAGAAACCCTACAAATGTGAAGAAT
GTGGCAAGGCATTTATATGGTCCTCAACCCTAACTAGACATAAGAGGATGCACACTGGAGAGAAACCCTA
CAAATGTGAAGAATGTGGCAAATCTTTTAGCCAATCCTCAACCCTTACTACACATAAGATAATTCATACT
GGAGAGAAACCCTACAAATGTGAAGAATGTGGCAAAGCCTTTAACTGGTCCTCAACTCTTACTAAACATA
AGATAATTCATACTGAAGAGAAACCCTACAAATGTGAAAAATGTGGCAAAGCCTTTAAGCAGTCTTCAAT
CCTTACTAACCATAAGAGAATTCATACTGGAGAGAAACCCTATAAATGTGAAGAATGTGGCAAATCTTTT
AACCGGTCTTCAACTTTTACTAAACATAAGGTAATTCATACTGGAGTAAAACCCTACAAATGTGAAGAAT
GTGGCAAAGCATTTTTCTGGTCCTCAACCCTAACTAAACATAAGAGAATTCATACTGGAGAGCAACCCTA
CAAATGGGAAAAATTTGGCAAAGCCTTTAATCGGTCCTCGCACCTCACCACAGATAAGATAACTCATTGG
AGAGAAATCTTACAAGTATAGTAATGAACTAGTCCGTAACTTGAAAGTATTTCGATTTCTTGGCTTTATA
TATCTTGTGGAAAGGACGACAAAGGAGCTGTCTAACTCGGGACACGCGTTAAGTCGACAATCAACCTCTG
GATTACAAAATTTGTGAAAGATTGACTGGTATTCTTAACTATGTTGCTCCTTTTACGCTATGTGGATACG
CTGCTTTAATGCCTTTGTATCATGCTATTGCTTCCCGTATGGCTTTCATTTTCTCCTCCTTGTATAAATC
CTGGTTGCTGTCTCTTTATGAGGAGTTGTGGCCCGTTGTCAGGCAACGTGGCGTGGTGTGCACTGTGTTT
GCTGACGCAACCCCCACTGGTTGGGGCATTGCCACCACCTGTCAGCTCCTTTCCGGGACTTTCGCTTTCC
CCCTCCCTATTGCCACGGCGGAACTCATCGCCGCCTGCCTTGCCCGCTGCTGGACAGGGGCTCGGCTGTT
GGGCACTGACAATTCCGTGGTGTTGTCGGGGAAATCATCGTCCTTTCCTTGGCTGCTCGCCTGTGTTGCC
ACCTGGATTCTGCGCGGGACGTCCTTCTGCTACGTCCCTTCGGCCCTCAATCCAGCGGACCTTCCTTCCC
GCGGCCTGCTGCCGGCTCTGCGGCCTCTTCCGCGTCTTCGCCTTCGCCCTCAGACGAGTCGGATCTCCCT
TTGGGCCGCCTCCCCGCGTCGACTTTAAGACCAATGACTTACAAGGCAGCTGTAGATCTTAGCCACTTTT
TAAAAGAAAAGGGGGGACTGGAAGGGCTAATTCACTCCCAACGAAGACAAGATCTGCTTTTTGCTTGTAC
TGGGTCTCTCTGGTTAGACCAGATCTGAGCCTGGGAGCTCTCTGGCTAACTAGGGAACCCACTGCTTAAG
CCTCAATAAAGCTTGCCTTGAGTGCTTCAAGTAGTGTGTGCCCGTCTGTTGTGTGACTCTGGTAACTAGA
GATCCCTCAGACCCTTTTAGTCAGTGTGGAAAATCTCTAGCAGTACGTATAGTAGTTCATGTCATCTTAT
TATTCAGTATTTATAACTTGCAAAGAAATGAATATCAGAGAGTGAGAGGAACTTGTTTATTGCAGCTTAT
AATGGTTACAAATAAAGCAATAGCATCACAAATTTCACAAATAAAGCATTTTTTTCACTGCATTCTAGTT
GTGGTTTGTCCAAACTCATCAATGTATCTTATCATGTCTGGCTCTAGCTATCCCGCCCCTAACTCCGCCC
ATCCCGCCCCTAACTCCGCCCAGTTCCGCCCATTCTCCGCCCCATGGCTGACTAATTTTTTTTATTTATG
CAGAGGCCGAGGCCGCCTCGGCCTCTGAGCTATTCCAGAAGTAGTGAGGAGGCTTTTTTGGAGGCCTAGG
GACGTACCCAATTCGCCCTATAGTGAGTCGTATTACGCGCGCTCACTGGCCGTCGTTTTACAACGTCGTG
ACTGGGAAAACCCTGGCGTTACCCAACTTAATCGCCTTGCAGCACATCCCCCTTTCGCCAGCTGGCGTAA
TAGCGAAGAGGCCCGCACCGATCGCCCTTCCCAACAGTTGCGCAGCCTGAATGGCGAATGGG
[124 nt withheld, positions 7553-7676]
C
[91 nt withheld, positions 7678-7768]
A
[49 nt withheld, positions 7770-7818]
CCTTTGACGTTGGAGTCCACGTTCTTT
[37 nt withheld, positions 7846-7882]
ACCCTATCTCGGTCTATTCTTTTGATTTATAAGGGATTTTGCCGATTTCGGCCTATTGGTTAAAAAATGA
GCTGATTTAACAAAAATTTAACGCGAATTTTAACAAAATATTAACGCTTACAATTTAGGTGGCACTTTTC
GGGGAAATGTGCGCGGAACCCCTATTTGTTTATTTTTCTAAATACATTCAAATATGTATCCGCTCATGAG
ACAATAACCCTGATAAATGCTTCAATAATATTGAAAAAGGAAGAGTATGAGTATTCAACATTTCCGTGTC
GCCCTTATTCCCTTTTTTGCGGCATTTTGCCTTCCTGTTTTTGCTCACCCAGAAACGCTGGTGAAAGTAA
AAGATGCTGAAGATCAGTTGGGTGCACGAGTGGGTTACATCGAACTGGATCTCAACAGCGGTAAGATCCT
TGAGAGTTTTCGCCCCGAAGAACGTTTTCCAATGATGAGCACTTTTAAAGTTCTGCTATGTGGCGCGGTA
TTATCCCGTATTGACGCCGGGCAAGAGCAACTCGGTCGCCGCATACACTATTCTCAGAATGACTTGGTTG
AGTACTCACCAGTCACAGAAAAGCATCTTACGGATGGCATGACAGTAAGAGAATTATGCAGTGCTGCCAT
AACCATGAGTGATAACACTGCGGCCAACTTACTTCTGACAACGATCGGAGGACCGAAGGAGCTAACCGCT
TTTTTGCACAACATGGGGGATCATGTAACTCGCCTTGATCGTTGGGAACCGGAGCTGAATGAAGCCATAC
CAAACGACGAGCGTGACACCACGATGCCTGTAGCAATGGCAACAACGTTGCGCAAACTATTAACTGGCGA
ACTACTTACTCTAGCTTCCCGGCAACAATTAATAGACTGGATGGAGGCGGATAAAGTTGCAGGACCACTT
CTGCGCTCGGCCCTTCCGGCTGGCTGGTTTATTGCTGATAAATCTGGAGCCGGTGAGCGTGGGTCTCGCG
GTATCATTGCAGCACTGGGGCCAGATGGTAAGCCCTCCCGTATCGTAGTTATCTACACGACGGGGAGTCA
GGCAACTATGGATGAACGAAATAGACAGATCGCTGAGATAGGTGCCTCACTGATTAAGCATTGGTAACTG
TCAGACCAAGTTTACTCATATATACTTTAGATTGATTTAAAACTTCATTTTTAATTTAAAAGGATCTAGG
TGAAGATCCTTTTTGATAATCTCATGACCAAAATCCCTTAACGTGAGTTTTCGTTCCACTGAGCGTCAGA
CCCCGTAGAAAAGATCAAAGGATCTTCTTGAGATCCTTTTTTTCTGCGCGTAATCTGCTGCTTGCAAACA
AAAAAACCACCGCTACCAGCGGTGGTTTGTTTGCCGGATCAAGAGCTACCAACTCTTTTTCCGAAGGTAA
CTGGCTTCAGCAGAGCGCAGATACCAAATACTGTTCTTCTAGTGTAGCCGTAGTTAGGCCACCACTTCAA
GAACTCTGTAGCACCGCCTACATACCTCGCTCTGCTAATCCTGTTACCAGTGGCTGCTGCCAGTGGCGAT
AAGTCGTGTCTTACCGGGTTGGACTCAAGACGATAGTTACCGGATAAGGCGCAGCGGTCGGGCTGAACGG
GGGGTTCGTGCACACAGCCCAGCTTGGAGCGAACGACCTACACCGAACTGAGATACCTACAGCGTGAGCT
ATGAGAAAGCGCCACGCTTCCCGAAGGGAGAAAGGCGGACAGGTATCCGGTAAGCGGCAGGGTCGGAACA
GGAGAGCGCACGAGGGAGCTTCCAGGGGGAAACGCCTGGTATCTTTATAGTCCTGTCGGGTTTCGCCACC
TCTGACTTGAGCGTCGATTTTTGTGATGCTCGTCAGGGGGGCGGAGCCTATGGAAAAACGCCAGCAACGC
GGCCTTTTTACGGTTCCTGGCCTTTTGCTGGCCTTTTGCTCACATGTTCTTTCCTGCGTTATCCCCTGAT
TCTGTGGATAACCGTATTACCGCCTTTGAGTGAGCTGATACCGCTCGCCGCAGCCGAACGACCGAGCGCA
GCGAGTCAGTGAGCGAGGAAGCGGAAGAGCGCCCAATACGCAAACCGCCTCTCCCCGCGCGTTGGCCGAT
TCATTAATGCAGCTGGCACGACAGGTTTCCCGACTGGAAAGCGGGCAGTGAGCGCAACGCAATTAATGTG
AGTTAGCTCACTCATTAGGCACCCCAGGCTTTACACTTTATGCTTCCGGCTCGTATGTTGTGTGGAATTG
TGAGCGGATAACAATTTCACACAGGAAACAGCTATGACCATGATTACGCCAAGCGCGCAATTAACCCTCA
CTAAAGGGAACAAAAGCTGGAGCTGCAAGC
Features (pLannotate 1.2.2; 32 found; start..end, strand, type, name):
      5..231     +  promoter       RSV promoter: Rous sarcoma virus enhancer/promoter
    232..412     +  LTR            5' LTR (truncated): truncated 5' long terminal repeat (LTR) from HIV-1
    459..584     +  misc_feature   HIV-1 Ψ: packaging signal of human immunodeficiency virus type 1
    568..931     +  CDS            HIV-1 gag (fragment): gag protein from human immunodeficiency virus 1; gag
   1077..1310    +  misc_feature   RRE: The Rev response element (RRE) of HIV-1 allows for Rev-dependent mRNA export from the nucleus to the cytoplasm.
   1687..1713    +  CDS            Rev (fragment): human immunodeficiency virus 1 (HIV-1) Rev protein; rev; enhances nuclear export of unspliced and incompletely spliced viral mRNAs
   1720..1743    +  promoter       SV40 promoter (fragment): SV40 early promoter
   1744..1815    +  promoter       SV40 promoter (fragment): SV40 enhancer and early promoter
   1839..1974    +  rep_origin     SV40 ori: SV40 origin of replication
   2020..2616    +  CDS            PuroR (fragment): puromycin N-acetyltransferase; pac from Streptomyces; confers resistance to puromycin
   2665..2782    +  misc_feature   cPPT/CTS: central polypurine tract and central termination sequence of HIV-1
   2847..2913    +  CDS            small t antigen (fragment): SV40 (simian virus 40) small t antigen
   2920..4098    +  promoter       EF-1α promoter: strong constitutive promoter for human elongation factor EF-1α
   4115..4363    +  CDS            ZNF720 (fragment): ZN720_HUMAN - Experimental evidence at protein level: Swiss-Prot protein existence level 1. From Homo sapiens (Human).
   4379..4528    +  CDS            ZNF493 (fragment): ZN493_HUMAN - Experimental evidence at protein level: Swiss-Prot protein existence level 1. May be involved in transcriptional regulation. From Homo sapiens (Human).
   5984..6037    +  promoter       U6 promoter (fragment): RNA polymerase III promoter for human U6 snRNA
   6079..6667    +  misc_feature   WPRE: woodchuck hepatitis virus posttranscriptional regulatory element
   6718..6737    +  misc_feature   cPPT/CTS (fragment): central polypurine tract and central termination sequence of HIV-1
   6739..6972    +  LTR            3' LTR (ΔU3): self-inactivating 3' long terminal repeat (LTR) from HIV-1
   7050..7171    +  polyA_signal   SV40 poly(A) signal: SV40 polyadenylation signal
   7211..7346    +  rep_origin     SV40 ori: SV40 origin of replication
   7367..7385    -  promoter       T7 promoter: promoter for bacteriophage T7 RNA polymerase
   7393..7548    +  CDS            lacZα (fragment): LacZα fragment of β-galactosidase; lacZ fragment
   7553..7981    +  rep_origin     f1 ori (sequence partly withheld): f1 bacteriophage origin of replication; arrow indicates direction of (+) strand synthesis
   8034..8138    +  promoter       AmpR promoter: bla
   8139..8999    +  CDS            AmpR: β-lactamase; bla; confers resistance to ampicillin, carbenicillin, and related antibiotics
   9170..9758    +  rep_origin     ori: high-copy-number ColE1/pMB1/pBR322/pUC origin of replication
   9941..10033   +  CDS            lacI (fragment): lac repressor; lacI; The lac repressor binds to the lac operator to inhibit transcription in E. coli. This inhibition can be relieved by adding lactose or isopropyl-β-D-thiogalactopyranoside (IPTG).
  10046..10067   +  protein_bind   CAP binding site: CAP binding activates transcription in the presence of cAMP. E. coli catabolite activator protein
  10082..10112   +  promoter       lac promoter: promoter for the E. coli lac operon
  10120..10136   +  protein_bind   lac operator: The lac repressor binds to the lac operator to inhibit transcription in E. coli. This inhibition can be relieved by adding lactose or isopropyl-β-D-thiogalactopyranoside (IPTG). lac repressor encoded by lacI
  10181..10199   +  promoter       T3 promoter: promoter for bacteriophage T3 RNA polymerase
