[The description below was written by a language model from this plasmid's Addgene catalogue record and pLannotate feature annotations shown in this document.]
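Description:
TFORF1281 is a third-generation-style, self-inactivating lentiviral expression plasmid built on the pLX_TRC317 backbone and carrying the human zinc-finger transcription factor ZNF254 as its open reading frame. It belongs to a barcoded transcription factor ORF collection in which each clone pairs an ORF with a unique 24-bp barcode, so that the factor present in a given cell can be identified by sequencing in pooled overexpression screens, such as those for directed differentiation. In bacteria the plasmid is maintained through a high-copy ColE1/pUC-type origin and ampicillin resistance (AmpR). An f1 origin and remnants of a lacZα/lac promoter cloning region flanked by T7 and T3 promoters are also present in the backbone. The depositor warns that recombination can occur, as is common with LTR-containing plasmids.

The viral genome is transcribed from an RSV promoter fused to a truncated HIV-1 5' LTR and includes the Ψ packaging signal, a gag fragment, the RRE for Rev-dependent nuclear export, and a cPPT/CTS. It ends in a ΔU3 3' LTR followed by an SV40 polyadenylation signal. Within it, an SV40 early promoter drives the puromycin N-acetyltransferase gene for selecting transduced mammalian cells, and a downstream EF-1α promoter drives the ZNF254 ORF, with a WPRE placed after the insert to enhance transcript expression. The automated annotation does not label ZNF254 itself. It marks only short fragments as the related proteins ZNF720 and ZNF493 at the start of the insert region, most likely reflecting conserved domains shared among this zinc-finger family. The barcode is likewise not annotated, so its exact position is not given in the record.
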