Addgene plasmid #143945: TFORF1281
Purpose: Lentiviral vector for overexpressing transcription factor ORFs with unique 24-bp barcodes. Barcodes facilitate identification of transcription factors in pooled screens.
Depositing lab: Feng Zhang. Depositing organization: Broad Institute. Publication: A transcription factor atlas of directed differentiation. Joung J, Ma S, Tay T, Geiger-Schuller KR, Kirchgatterer PC, Verdine VK, Guo B, Arias-Garcia MA, Allen WE, Singh A, Kuksenko O, Abudayyeh OO, Gootenberg JS, Fu Z, Macrae RK, Buenrostro JD, Regev A, Zhang F. Cell. 2023 Jan 5;186(1):209-229.e26. doi: 10.1016/j.cell.2022.11.026. PubMed 36608654.
Backbone
  Vector backbone: pLX_TRC317
  Backbone manufacturer: Broad Institute Genetic Perturbation Platform
  Backbone size w/o insert (bp): 8264
  Vector type: Mammalian Expression, Lentiviral
  Selectable markers: Puromycin
Growth in bacteria
  Bacterial resistance: Ampicillin, 100 μg/mL
  Growth temperature: 37°C
  Growth strain: NEB Stable
  Copy number: High Copy
Gene/Insert
  Gene/Insert name: ZNF254
  Species: H. sapiens (human)
  Insert size (bp): 1958
  Entrez Gene: ZNF254 (a.k.a. BMZF-5, HD-ZNF1, ZNF539, ZNF91L)
  Promoter: EF1a
  Cloning method: Unknown
  Sequencing primers: 5′ GGGTGGAGACTGAAGTTAGGCCAG; 3′ CACATAGCGTAAAAGGAGCAACATAG
Terms and licenses: Academic/Nonprofit Terms; Industry Terms: Not Available to Industry
Depositor comments: NM_001278661,NM_001278677,XM_011528443,XM_017027515,XM_011528444,XM_017027514,NM_001278662,XM_017027516,ENST00000613065 . The transcription factor ORF portion of this plasmid was synthesized by Genewiz. Please test multiple small colonies in case of plasmid recombination. To make this collection available in a timely manner, a portion of this collection was not fully sequenced by Addgene. If an Addgene verified full plasmid sequence is not available, please contact us prior to placing an order to request the full sequence.
How to cite: TFORF1281 was a gift from Feng Zhang (Addgene plasmid # 143945 ; http://n2t.net/addgene:143945 ; RRID:Addgene_143945)
