>Addgene plasmid #143945 | TFORF1281 | depositor partial sequence | sequence record 283962 | Insert
ACCGCCACCATGTTAGAGAACTACAGAAACCTGGCCTTCCTGGGTATTGCTGTCTCTAAGCCAGACCTGA
TCACCTGTCTGGAACAAGGGAAAGAGCCCTGGAATATGAAGCGACATGAGATGGTGGATGAACCCCCAGG
TATGTGTCCTCATTTTGCTCAAGACCTTTGGCCAGAGCAGGGCATGGAAGATTCTTTTCAAAAAGCAATA
CTGAGAAGATATGGAAAATATGGACATGAGAATTTACAGTTAAGAAAAGGCTGTAAAAGTGTGGATGAGT
ATAAGGTGAACAAAGAAGGTTATAATGGACTTAACCAGTGTTTCACAACTGCCCAGAGCAAAGTATTTCA
ATGTGATAAATATTTGAAAGTCTTCTATAAATTTTTAAATTCAAACAGACCTAAGATAAGACATACTGAA
AAGAAATCTTTCAAATGTAAAAAACGTGTCAAATTATTTTGCATGCTTTCACATAAAACCCAACACAAAA
GCATTTATCATAGAGAGAAGTCCTACAAATGTAAAGAATGTGGAAAAACCTTTAATTGGTCCTCAACCCT
TACTAATCATAGGAAAATTTATACTGAAGAGAAACCTTACAAATGTGAAGAATATAACAAATCTCCTAAG
CAACTCTCAACCCTTACTACACATGAAATAATTCATGCTGGAGAGAAACTCTACAAATGTGAAGAATGTG
GTGAAGCTTTTAATCGATCCTCAAATCTTACTACACATAAGATAATTCATACTGGAGAGAAACCTTACAA
GTGTGAAGAATGTGGCAAAGCATTTATCTGGTCCTCAACCCTTACTGAGCATAAGAAAATTCATACTAGA
AAGAAACCCTACAAGTGTGAAGAATGTGGCAAAGCATTTATATGGTCCTCAACACTAACTAGACATAAGA
GGATGCACACTGGAGAGAAACCCTACAAATGTGAAGAATGTGGCAAAGCTTTTAGCCAGTCCTCAACCCT
TACTACACATAAGATAATTCATACTGGAGAGAAACGCTACAAATGCTTAGAATGTGGCAAAGCTTTTAAG
CAACTCTCAACTCTTACTACACATAAAATAATTCATGTTGGAGAGAAACTCTACAAATGTGAAGAATGCG
GCAAAGGTTTTAATCGATCTTCAAATCTTACTACACATAAGATAATTCATACTGGAGAGAAACCTTACAA
GTGTGAAGAATGTGGCAAAGCATTTATCTGGTCCTCAACCCTTACTAAACATAAGAGAATTCATACTAGA
GAGAAACCCTACAAATGTGAAGAATGTGGCAAGGCATTTATATGGTCCTCAACCCTAACTAGACATAAGA
GGATGCACACTGGAGAGAAACCCTACAAATGTGAAGAATGTGGCAAATCTTTTAGCCAATCCTCAACCCT
TACTACACATAAGATAATTCATACTGGAGAGAAACCCTACAAATGTGAAGAATGTGGCAAAGCCTTTAAC
TGGTCCTCAACTCTTACTAAACATAAGATAATTCATACTGAAGAGAAACCCTACAAATGTGAAAAATGTG
GCAAAGCCTTTAAGCAGTCTTCAATCCTTACTAACCATAAGAGAATTCATACTGGAGAGAAACCCTATAA
ATGTGAAGAATGTGGCAAATCTTTTAACCGGTCTTCAACTTTTACTAAACATAAGGTAATTCATACTGGA
GTAAAACCCTACAAATGTGAAGAATGTGGCAAAGCATTTTTCTGGTCCTCAACCCTAACTAAACATAAGA
GAATTCATACTGGAGAGCAACCCTACAAATGGGAAAAATTTGGCAAAGCCTTTAATCGGTCCTCGCACCT
CACCACAGATAAGATAACTCATTGGAGAGAAATCTTACAAGTATAGTAATGAACTAGTCCGTAACTTGAA
AGTATTTCGATTTCTTGGCTTTATATATCTTGTGGAAAGGACGACAAAGGAGCTGTCTAACTCGGGAC
