>Addgene plasmid #143945 | TFORF1281 | depositor partial sequence | sequence record 283963 | Barcode
CAAAGGAGCTGTCTAACTCGGGAC
